Addgene plasmid #218716: pEGFP-C1-BBS8
Purpose: Expresses N-terminally EGFP-tagged BBS8 in mammalian cells
Depositing lab: Kazuhisa Nakayama. Depositing organization: Kyoto University, Graduate School of Pharmaceutical Sciences. Publication: Multisubunit complex architectures revealed by visible immunoprecipitation (VIP) assay using fluorescent fusion proteins. Katoh Y, Nozaki S, Hartanto D, Miyano R, Nakayama K. J Cell Sci. 2015 May 11. pii: jcs.168740. 10.1242/jcs.168740 PubMed 25964651.
Backbone
  Vector backbone: pEGFP-C1
  Backbone manufacturer: Clontech
  Backbone size w/o insert (bp): 4731
  Vector type: Mammalian Expression
  Selectable markers: Neomycin (select with G418)
Growth in bacteria
  Bacterial resistance: Kanamycin, 50 μg/mL
  Growth temperature: 37°C
  Growth strain: DH5alpha
  Copy number: High Copy
Gene/Insert
  Gene/Insert name: BBS8
  Species: H. sapiens (human)
  Insert size (bp): 1515
  Entrez Gene: TTC8 (a.k.a. BBS8, RP51)
  Promoter: CMV
  Tag / fusion protein: EGFP (N terminal on backbone)
  Cloning method: Restriction Enzyme; 5′ cloning site BglII/BamHI (destroyed during cloning); 3′ cloning site EcoRI (not destroyed)
  Sequencing primers: 5′ CTGAGCAAAGACCCCAACGAG; 3′ GAAATTTGTGATGCTATTGC
Terms and licenses: Academic/Nonprofit Terms; Industry Terms: Not Available to Industry
Depositor comments: This plasmid expresses transcript variant 2, which lacks exon 2. RefSeq : NM_198309.2
How to cite: pEGFP-C1-BBS8 was a gift from Kazuhisa Nakayama (Addgene plasmid # 218716 ; http://n2t.net/addgene:218716 ; RRID:Addgene_218716)
