[The description below was written by a language model from this plasmid's Addgene catalogue record and pLannotate feature annotations shown in this document.]
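Description:
pEGFP-C1-BBS8 is a mammalian expression plasmid built on the Clontech pEGFP-C1 backbone that produces human BBS8 (gene symbol TTC8) fused at its N-terminus to EGFP. The 1,515 bp insert corresponds to transcript variant 2, which lacks exon 2, and was placed in the multiple cloning site downstream of the EGFP coding sequence by restriction cloning; the 5′ BglII/BamHI junction was destroyed, while the 3′ EcoRI site remains. Transcription of the fusion is driven by the human cytomegalovirus immediate early enhancer and promoter and terminated by the SV40 polyadenylation signal. The automated feature table labels the insert by its closest match to the mouse Ttc8 protein, but the catalogue entry specifies a human origin, so that label most likely reflects homology-based annotation.

The 6,238 nt plasmid replicates at high copy in E. coli from a ColE1/pUC-type origin and also carries an f1 phage origin for single-stranded DNA production. A single Tn5 aminoglycoside phosphotransferase (NeoR/KanR) gene serves both hosts: a bacterial bla-type promoter gives kanamycin resistance in bacteria, while the SV40 enhancer/early promoter and the HSV TK polyadenylation signal allow G418 selection of stably transfected mammalian cells. The short ble, large T antigen and bGH poly(A) fragments in the annotation appear to be partial matches within backbone sequence rather than functional elements.

BBS8 is a subunit of the BBSome, a complex implicated in sorting membrane proteins to primary cilia. The associated publication describes a visible immunoprecipitation assay that uses fluorescent fusion proteins to map the architecture of multisubunit complexes, so this construct is suited to interaction mapping as well as to visualising BBS8 localisation in cells.
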