Features (pLannotate 1.2.2; 15 found; start..end, strand, type, name):
    414..535     -  polyA_signal   SV40 poly(A) signal: SV40 polyadenylation signal
    558..642     -  CDS            large T antigen (fragment): large T antigen from SV40 (simian virus 40)
    659..695     -  misc_feature   MCS (fragment): multiple cloning site
    699..2213    -  CDS            Ttc8: TTC8_MOUSE - Also known as Bbs8. Experimental evidence at protein level: Swiss-Prot protein existence level 1. The BBSome complex is thought to function as a coat complex required for sorting of specific membrane proteins to the primary cilia. The BBSome complex is required for ciliogenesis but is dispensable for centriolar satellite function. This ciliogenic function is mediated in part by the Rab8 GDP/GTP exchange factor, which localizes to the basal body and contacts the BBSome. Rab8(GTP) enters the primary cilium and promotes extension of the ciliary membrane. Firstly the BBSome associates
   2232..2948    -  CDS            EGFP: EGFP is a basic (constitutively fluorescent) green fluorescent protein published in 1996, derived from Aequorea victoria. It is reported to be a rapidly-maturing weak dimer with moderate acid sensitivity.
   2993..3196    -  promoter       CMV promoter: human cytomegalovirus (CMV) immediate early promoter
   3197..3500    -  enhancer       CMV enhancer: human cytomegalovirus immediate early enhancer
   3675..4263    -  rep_origin     ori: high-copy-number ColE1/pMB1/pBR322/pUC origin of replication
   4485..4501    +  polyA_signal   bGH poly(A) signal (fragment): bovine growth hormone polyadenylation signal
   4592..4639    -  polyA_signal   HSV TK poly(A) signal: herpes simplex virus thymidine kinase polyadenylation signal (Cole and Stacy, 1985)
   4698..4850    -  CDS            ble (fragment): BLE_KLEPN - Experimental evidence at protein level: Swiss-Prot protein existence level 1. Binding protein with a strong affinity to the bleomycin family of antibiotics. Binds to CL990; an antimitotic-antibiotic compound. From Klebsiella pneumoniae.
   4871..5665    -  CDS            NeoR/KanR: aminoglycoside phosphotransferase from Tn5; aph(3')-II (or nptII); confers resistance to neomycin, kanamycin, and G418 (Geneticin®)
   5700..6057    -  promoter       SV40 promoter: SV40 enhancer and early promoter
   6059..6163    -  promoter       AmpR promoter: bla
   6190..380     +  rep_origin     f1 ori (across the origin) (sequence partly withheld): f1 bacteriophage origin of replication; arrow indicates direction of (+) strand synthesis
>Addgene plasmid #218716 | pEGFP-C1-BBS8 | addgene full sequence | sequence record 434348 | Addgene NGS Result
[75 nt withheld, positions 1-75]
C
[91 nt withheld, positions 77-167]
A
[49 nt withheld, positions 169-217]
CCTTTGACGTTGGAGTCCACGTTCTTT
[37 nt withheld, positions 245-281]
ACCCTATCTCGGTCTATTCTTTTGATTTATAAGGGATTTTGCCGATTTCGGCCTATTGGTTAAAAAATGA
GCTGATTTAACAAAAATTTAACGCGAATTTTAACAAAATATTAACGCTTACAATTTACGCGTTAAGATAC
ATTGATGAGTTTGGACAAACCACAACTAGAATGCAGTGAAAAAAATGCTTTATTTGTGAAATTTGTGATG
CTATTGCTTTATTTGTAACCATTATAAGCTGCAATAAACAAGTTAACAACAACAATTGCATTCATTTTAT
GTTTCAGGTTCAGGGGGAGGTGTGGGAGGTTTTTTAAAGCAAGTAAAACCTCTACAAATGTGGTATGGCT
GATTATGATCAGTTATCTAGATCCGGTGGATCCCGGGCCCGCGGTACCGTCGACTGCAGAATTCTCAGAG
CATAGCAAAATGCTGCCTTAATTGTTTAATTAAATGTTGTGTGTCCACATGGTCTGGAAATGCTGCTTCA
GACTTCTGCGCAGCAACATAGCTTCTCTGCAGATCTCCAATCTTATCAGAGATTGTTGCAAAATTAAAAT
GCGGTTCATACATATGGGGTGCTAATGATGATGCAGTTTGTAATAGTGCCCTTGCCTGTTCAACGTGGCC
CTTCCGCATCTCCAGCACAGCCAGGTTGTTGTAGGCCTCGGCGTGGTTGTTGTTGTTGACCAGAGCCAGC
CTGAAGCACTGATGGGCCAAATTTGTATCTCCTATTCCCACAGCTACATGTCCCAAGTTGTACCAGACAT
CAGCTGCCTCTTCTTCATTTTCAGCCAAAGAAAGGGCACGTTCAAATGAGGTCAGAGTCATATCATACTG
CTGGGCATAGAAGCAACACAGCCCCAGATTGTTAAAAAGCTGGCCGTTATAAATGCCCATCTGCAGCAGC
CGCCTGTAAAACCGGAGAGCTATTTCTGGCTGATCAGAATAGAAGTGGTTGCTTCCAATGCATGCGATGG
CTTCCACATGAGTATTGTCTTGTTTCAAAACTTCTTTGTAATATTCTGCTGCTGATGACATATTGTTCAT
TTCCTCATAGATTCTTGCAATTCCACAGAGCAGGGTTACTTCTCCTGGAAACTTATCTAAGCCTTGTTTG
AAAAGATTTAAAGCAGTCACAGGTTGATCCAATGAGACATAAACTTTTGCCAAGTACAGAAATGTATCTA
CCATTTCCTGCTGCTTCAGGGCTGATTTAAACTGTTTTTCTGCTTCACGATACATTCCCAACCTGTAGTA
ACATTTTCCAATCTGTACTTTCCACCACCAGTCCTTGTACTGAGAATGTTCTGTGGAGAGGGCAGCCAGA
TCCAAAGCAGTCTTAACATCATTTTCATGATGAAAGATATACTCAAACAAAGCCTTTGCCAACTTAGGTT
TCTGGGAATACTTTGTTAAATTCAGCCTAGATAAATTTATAAATGGTCCATCAGGACTTGTAAGCATGGA
AGCCGTTCCCAGCCTGACAAATCTTCCGGAGGAGCTGGTGATAGGGCGGGCTGTGTAGGCGGTTCTGGGT
GTTCTGATAGCCTGTTCCATAGTGCCTGGCCTTCCACTCTGCGTGCTGGGCCTGAGGAAACCTGTAATGG
GTCTTCCAGCTTGTGTGATTGGCCTAACGGCCTGGCTAGGCCCTCCTGTCTGATTAGTTCCAGGGAGTTT
CAAAGACGTTCCAGGGCGTGGAACTTGAGCTATAGCATTTTCATCCAGCATCATTTCTGCAATTCCTTCC
TGATCTACATCAATTTCATCTATGTATACCATTTCTGTTAGCGCTCTTGCTTTTAAGATCCAAGCTGCCT
GGTCATAAGGGGACTTCTCCAGCATCTGCGTGCATAGATCGGCGCAGAGCTGGAACTTCCTGCGCCTAAA
ATAGCTCCAGGCCAGGAGCAGCGGCTCCATCTCCGAGCTCATGGTGGATCTGAGTCCGGACTTGTACAGC
TCGTCCATGCCGAGAGTGATCCCGGCGGCGGTCACGAACTCCAGCAGGACCATGTGATCGCGCTTCTCGT
TGGGGTCTTTGCTCAGGGCGGACTGGGTGCTCAGGTAGTGGTTGTCGGGCAGCAGCACGGGGCCGTCGCC
GATGGGGGTGTTCTGCTGGTAGTGGTCGGCGAGCTGCACGCTGCCGTCCTCGATGTTGTGGCGGATCTTG
AAGTTCACCTTGATGCCGTTCTTCTGCTTGTCGGCCATGATATAGACGTTGTGGCTGTTGTAGTTGTACT
CCAGCTTGTGCCCCAGGATGTTGCCGTCCTCCTTGAAGTCGATGCCCTTCAGCTCGATGCGGTTCACCAG
GGTGTCGCCCTCGAACTTCACCTCGGCGCGGGTCTTGTAGTTGCCGTCGTCCTTGAAGAAGATGGTGCGC
TCCTGGACGTAGCCTTCGGGCATGGCGGACTTGAAGAAGTCGTGCTGCTTCATGTGGTCGGGGTAGCGGC
TGAAGCACTGCACGCCGTAGGTCAGGGTGGTCACGAGGGTGGGCCAGGGCACGGGCAGCTTGCCGGTGGT
GCAGATGAACTTCAGGGTCAGCTTGCCGTAGGTGGCATCGCCCTCGCCCTCGCCGGACACGCTGAACTTG
TGGCCGTTTACGTCGCCGTCCAGCTCGACCAGGATGGGCACCACCCCGGTGAACAGCTCCTCGCCCTTGC
TCACCATGGTGGCGACCGGTAGCGCTAGCGGATCTGACGGTTCACTAAACCAGCTCTGCTTATATAGACC
TCCCACCGTACACGCCTACCGCCCATTTGCGTCAATGGGGCGGAGTTGTTACGACATTTTGGAAAGTCCC
GTTGATTTTGGTGCCAAAACAAACTCCCATTGACGTCAATGGGGTGGAGACTTGGAAATCCCCGTGAGTC
AAACCGCTATCCACGCCCATTGATGTACTGCCAAAACCGCATCACCATGGTAATAGCGATGACTAATACG
TAGATGTACTGCCAAGTAGGAAAGTCCCATAAGGTCATGTACTGGGCATAATGCCAGGCGGGCCATTTAC
CGTCATTGACGTCAATAGGGGGCGTACTTGGCATATGATACACTTGATGTACTGCCAAGTGGGCAGTTTA
CCGTAAATACTCCACCCATTGACGTCAATGGAAAGTCCCTATTGGCGTTACTATGGGAACATACGTCATT
ATTGACGTCAATGGGCGGGGGTCGTTGGGCGGTCAGCCAGGCGGGCCATTTACCGTAAGTTATGTAACGC
GGAACTCCATATATGGGCTATGAACTAATGACCCCGTAATTGATTACTATTAATAACTAATGCATGGCGG
TAATACGGTTATCCACAGAATCAGGGGATAACGCAGGAAAGAACATGTGAGCAAAAGGCCAGCAAAAGGC
CAGGAACCGTAAAAAGGCCGCGTTGCTGGCGTTTTTCCATAGGCTCCGCCCCCCTGACGAGCATCACAAA
AATCGACGCTCAAGTCAGAGGTGGCGAAACCCGACAGGACTATAAAGATACCAGGCGTTTCCCCCTGGAA
GCTCCCTCGTGCGCTCTCCTGTTCCGACCCTGCCGCTTACCGGATACCTGTCCGCCTTTCTCCCTTCGGG
AAGCGTGGCGCTTTCTCATAGCTCACGCTGTAGGTATCTCAGTTCGGTGTAGGTCGTTCGCTCCAAGCTG
GGCTGTGTGCACGAACCCCCCGTTCAGCCCGACCGCTGCGCCTTATCCGGTAACTATCGTCTTGAGTCCA
ACCCGGTAAGACACGACTTATCGCCACTGGCAGCAGCCACTGGTAACAGGATTAGCAGAGCGAGGTATGT
AGGCGGTGCTACAGAGTTCTTGAAGTGGTGGCCTAACTACGGCTACACTAGAAGAACAGTATTTGGTATC
TGCGCTCTGCTGAAGCCAGTTACCTTCGGAAAAAGAGTTGGTAGCTCTTGATCCGGCAAACAAACCACCG
CTGGTAGCGGTGGTTTTTTTGTTTGCAAGCAGCAGATTACGCGCAGAAAAAAAGGATCTCAAGAAGATCC
TTTGATCTTTTCTACGGGGTCTGACGCTCAGTGGAACGAAAACTCACGTTAAGGGATTTTGGTCATGAGA
TTATCAAAAAGGATCTTCACCTAGATCCTTTTAAATTAAAAATGAAGTTTTAAATCAATCTAAAGTATAT
ATGAGTAACCTGAGGCTATGGCAGGGCCTGCCGCCCCGACGTTGGCTGCGAGCCCTGGGCCTTCACCCGA
ACTTGGGGGGTGGGGTGGGGAAAAGGAAGAAACGCGGGCGTATTGGCCCCAATGGGGTCTCGGTGGGGTA
TCGACAGAGTGCCAGCCCTGGGACCGAACCCCGCGTTTATGAACAAACGACCCAACACCGTGCGTTTTAT
TCTGTCTTTTTATTGCCGTCATAGCGCGGGTTCCTTCCGGTATTGTCTCCTTCCGTGTTTCAGTTAGCCT
CCCCCTAGGGTGGGCGAAGAACTCCAGCATGAGATCCCCGCGCTGGAGGATCATCCAGCCGGCGTCCCGG
AAAACGATTCCGAAGCCCAACCTTTCATAGAAGGCGGCGGTGGAATCGAAATCTCGTGATGGCAGGTTGG
GCGTCGCTTGGTCGGTCATTTCGAACCCCAGAGTCCCGCTCAGAAGAACTCGTCAAGAAGGCGATAGAAG
GCGATGCGCTGCGAATCGGGAGCGGCGATACCGTAAAGCACGAGGAAGCGGTCAGCCCATTCGCCGCCAA
GCTCTTCAGCAATATCACGGGTAGCCAACGCTATGTCCTGATAGCGGTCCGCCACACCCAGCCGGCCACA
GTCGATGAATCCAGAAAAGCGGCCATTTTCCACCATGATATTCGGCAAGCAGGCATCGCCATGGGTCACG
ACGAGATCCTCGCCGTCGGGCATGCTCGCCTTGAGCCTGGCGAACAGTTCGGCTGGCGCGAGCCCCTGAT
GCTCTTCGTCCAGATCATCCTGATCGACAAGACCGGCTTCCATCCGAGTACGTGCTCGCTCGATGCGATG
TTTCGCTTGGTGGTCGAATGGGCAGGTAGCCGGATCAAGCGTATGCAGCCGCCGCATTGCATCAGCCATG
ATGGATACTTTCTCGGCAGGAGCAAGGTGAGATGACAGGAGATCCTGCCCCGGCACTTCGCCCAATAGCA
GCCAGTCCCTTCCCGCTTCAGTGACAACGTCGAGCACAGCTGCGCAAGGAACGCCCGTCGTGGCCAGCCA
CGATAGCCGCGCTGCCTCGTCTTGCAGTTCATTCAGGGCACCGGACAGGTCGGTCTTGACAAAAAGAACC
GGGCGCCCCTGCGCTGACAGCCGGAACACGGCGGCATCAGAGCAGCCGATTGTCTGTTGTGCCCAGTCAT
AGCCGAATAGCCTCTCCACCCAAGCGGCCGGAGAACCTGCGTGCAATCCATCTTGTTCAATCATGCGAAA
CGATCCTCATCCTGTCTCTTGATCGATCTTTGCAAAAGCCTAGGCCTCCAAAAAAGCCTCCTCACTACTT
CTGGAATAGCTCAGAGGCCGAGGCGGCCTCGGCCTCTGCATAAATAAAAAAAATTAGTCAGCCATGGGGC
GGAGAATGGGCGGAACTGGGCGGAGTTAGGGGCGGGATGGGCGGAGTTAGGGGCGGGACTATGGTTGCTG
ACTAATTGAGATGCATGCTTTGCATACTTCTGCCTGCTGGGGAGCCTGGGGACTTTCCACACCTGGTTGC
TGACTAATTGAGATGCATGCTTTGCATACTTCTGCCTGCTGGGGAGCCTGGGGACTTTCCACACCCTAAC
TGACACACATTCCACAGCTGGTTCTTTCCGCCTCAGGACTCTTCCTTTTTCAATATTATTGAAGCATTTA
TCAGGGTTATTGTCTCATGAGCGGATACATATTTGAATGTATTTAGAAAAATAAACAAATAGGGGTTCCG
CGCACATTTCCCCGAAAAGTGCCACCTG
[49 nt withheld, positions 6190-6238]
